Addgene plasmid #112258: pLJM1-NtermRGS2-GFP-CIBN
Purpose: Expresses alpha-helix component of opto-RGS2 in mammalian cells
Depositing lab: Brian Chow. Depositing organization: University of Pennsylvania. Publication: Optogenetic Inhibition of Galphaq Protein Signaling Reduces Calcium Oscillation Stochasticity. Hannanta-Anan P, Chow BY. ACS Synth Biol. 2018 Jun 15;7(6):1488-1495. doi: 10.1021/acssynbio.8b00065. Epub 2018 Jun 4. PubMed 29792810.
Backbone
  Vector backbone: pLJM1
  Backbone size w/o insert (bp): 7389
  Total vector size (bp): 8857
  Vector type: Mammalian Expression, Lentiviral
  Selectable markers: Puromycin
Growth in bacteria
  Bacterial resistance: Ampicillin, 100 μg/mL
  Growth temperature: 37°C
  Growth strain: NEB Stable
  Copy number: Unknown
Gene/Insert
  Gene/Insert name: NtermRGS2-GFP-CIBN
  Species: H. sapiens (human), A. thaliana (mustard weed)
  Insert size (bp): 1530
  Promoter: CMV
  Tag / fusion protein: GFP
  Cloning method: Gibson Cloning
  Sequencing primers: 5′ CGCAAATGGGCGGTAGGCGTG
Terms and licenses: Academic/Nonprofit Terms; Industry Terms: Not Available to Industry
How to cite: pLJM1-NtermRGS2-GFP-CIBN was a gift from Brian Chow (Addgene plasmid # 112258 ; http://n2t.net/addgene:112258 ; RRID:Addgene_112258)
