[The description below was written by a language model from this plasmid's Addgene catalogue record and pLannotate feature annotations shown in this document.]
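Description:
pLJM1-NtermRGS2-GFP-CIBN is a lentiviral mammalian expression plasmid of 8,857 bp built on the pLJM1 backbone. It is propagated in E. coli through a high-copy ColE1/pUC-type origin with ampicillin selection (β-lactamase under its own promoter). The backbone also carries an f1 origin, an SV40 origin and remnants of lac and phage-promoter cloning sequences. The viral portion has a third-generation, self-inactivating layout. An RSV promoter drives a truncated HIV-1 5' LTR, followed by the Ψ packaging signal with a gag fragment, the Rev response element for Rev-dependent export of the genomic RNA, a cPPT/CTS element, and a ΔU3 3' LTR followed by an SV40 polyadenylation signal. Packaging functions are not encoded on the plasmid and must be supplied separately. A short U6 promoter fragment is also annotated upstream of the CMV enhancer; the record assigns it no function.

The payload is a single CMV-driven open reading frame assembled by Gibson cloning. It joins an N-terminal fragment of human RGS2, a regulator of G protein signaling that accelerates GTP hydrolysis on Gα subunits, to EGFP and then to CIBN. CIBN is the N-terminal portion of Arabidopsis thaliana CIB1, which binds cryptochrome 2 (CRY2) after blue-light absorption. The record describes this fusion as the alpha-helix component of opto-RGS2, an optogenetic tool reported for inhibiting Gαq signaling. CIBN would therefore serve as the light-inducible docking partner for a CRY2-bearing component, which is not part of this plasmid, and EGFP allows the fusion's expression and localization to be visualized. Downstream of the cPPT/CTS, a human PGK promoter drives puromycin N-acetyltransferase, allowing selection of transduced or transfected mammalian cells.
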