Features (pLannotate 1.2.2; 30 found; start..end, strand, type, name):
    131..334     +  promoter       CMV promoter: human cytomegalovirus (CMV) immediate early promoter
    363..635     +  CDS            RGS2 (fragment): RGS2_HUMAN - Also known as G0S8. Experimental evidence at protein level: Swiss-Prot protein existence level 1. Regulates G protein-coupled receptor signaling cascades. Inhibits signal transduction by increasing the GTPase activity of G protein alpha subunits, thereby driving them into their inactive GDP- bound form (PubMed:11063746, PubMed:19478087). It is involved in the negative regulation of the angiotensin-activated signaling pathway (PubMed:28784619). Plays a role in the regulation of blood pressure in response to signaling via G protein-coupled receptors and GNAQ. Plays a role in regulat
    645..1358    +  CDS            EGFP: EGFP is a basic (constitutively fluorescent) green fluorescent protein published in 1996, derived from Aequorea victoria. It is reported to be a rapidly-maturing weak dimer with moderate acid sensitivity.
   1380..1889    +  CDS            CIBN: N-terminal portion of the CIB1 transcription factor from Arabidopsis thaliana binds to CRY2 (cryptochrome 2) that has absorbed blue light (Kennedy et al., 2010)
   1940..2057    +  misc_feature   cPPT/CTS: central polypurine tract and central termination sequence of HIV-1
   2106..2616    +  promoter       hPGK promoter: human phosphoglycerate kinase 1 promoter
   2638..3237    +  CDS            PuroR: puromycin N-acetyltransferase; pac from Streptomyces alboniger; confers resistance to puromycin
   3280..3363    +  CDS            nef (fragment): NEF_HV1Z2 - Experimental evidence at protein level: Swiss-Prot protein existence level 1. Extracellular Nef protein targets CD4(+) T-lymphocytes for apoptosis by interacting with CXCR4 surface receptors. From Human immunodeficiency virus type 1 group M subtype D (isolate Z2/CDC-Z34) (HIV-1).
   3365..3598    +  LTR            3' LTR (ΔU3): self-inactivating 3' long terminal repeat (LTR) from HIV-1
   3670..3791    +  polyA_signal   SV40 poly(A) signal: SV40 polyadenylation signal
   3831..3966    +  rep_origin     SV40 ori: SV40 origin of replication
   3987..4005    -  promoter       T7 promoter: promoter for bacteriophage T7 RNA polymerase
   4013..4168    +  CDS            lacZα (fragment): LacZα fragment of β-galactosidase; lacZ fragment
   4173..4601    +  rep_origin     f1 ori (sequence partly withheld): f1 bacteriophage origin of replication; arrow indicates direction of (+) strand synthesis
   4654..4758    +  promoter       AmpR promoter: bla
   4759..5619    +  CDS            AmpR: β-lactamase; bla; confers resistance to ampicillin, carbenicillin, and related antibiotics
   5790..6378    +  rep_origin     ori: high-copy-number ColE1/pMB1/pBR322/pUC origin of replication
   6561..6653    +  CDS            lacI (fragment): lac repressor; lacI; The lac repressor binds to the lac operator to inhibit transcription in E. coli. This inhibition can be relieved by adding lactose or isopropyl-β-D-thiogalactopyranoside (IPTG).
   6666..6687    +  protein_bind   CAP binding site: CAP binding activates transcription in the presence of cAMP. E. coli catabolite activator protein
   6702..6732    +  promoter       lac promoter: promoter for the E. coli lac operon
   6740..6756    +  protein_bind   lac operator: The lac repressor binds to the lac operator to inhibit transcription in E. coli. This inhibition can be relieved by adding lactose or isopropyl-β-D-thiogalactopyranoside (IPTG). lac repressor encoded by lacI
   6801..6819    +  promoter       T3 promoter: promoter for bacteriophage T3 RNA polymerase
   6847..7073    +  promoter       RSV promoter: Rous sarcoma virus enhancer/promoter
   7074..7254    +  LTR            5' LTR (truncated): truncated 5' long terminal repeat (LTR) from HIV-1
   7301..7426    +  misc_feature   HIV-1 Ψ: packaging signal of human immunodeficiency virus type 1
   7410..7773    +  CDS            HIV-1 gag (fragment): gag protein from human immunodeficiency virus 1; gag
   7919..8152    +  misc_feature   RRE: The Rev response element (RRE) of HIV-1 allows for Rev-dependent mRNA export from the nucleus to the cytoplasm.
   8529..8629    +  CDS            Rev (fragment): human immunodeficiency virus 1 (HIV-1) Rev protein; rev; enhances nuclear export of unspliced and incompletely spliced viral mRNAs
   8679..5       +  promoter       U6 promoter (fragment) (across the origin): RNA polymerase III promoter for human U6 snRNA
   8853..130     +  enhancer       CMV enhancer (fragment) (across the origin): human cytomegalovirus immediate early enhancer; contains an 18-bp deletion relative to the standard CMV enhancer
>Addgene plasmid #112258 | pLJM1-NtermRGS2-GFP-CIBN | addgene full sequence | sequence record 214934 | Addgene NGS Result
TATGCCAAGTACGCCCCCTATTGACGTCAATGACGGTAAATGGCCCGCCTGGCATTATGCCCAGTACATG
ACCTTATGGGACTTTCCTACTTGGCAGTACATCTACGTATTAGTCATCGCTATTACCATGGTGATGCGGT
TTTGGCAGTACATCAATGGGCGTGGATAGCGGTTTGACTCACGGGGATTTCCAAGTCTCCACCCCATTGA
CGTCAATGGGAGTTTGTTTTGGCACCAAAATCAACGGGACTTTCCAAAATGTCGTAACAACTCCGCCCCA
TTGACGCAAATGGGCGGTAGGCGTGTACGGTGGGAGGTCTATATAAGCAGAGCTGGTTTAGTGAACCGTC
AGATCCGCTAGCATGCAAAGTGCTATGTTCTTGGCTGTTCAACACGACTGCAGACCCATGGACAAGAGCG
CAGGCAGTGGCCACAAGAGCGAGGAGAAGCGAGAAAAGATGAAACGGACCCTTTTAAAAGATTGGAAGAC
CCGTTTGAGCTACTTCTTACAAAATTCCTCTACTCCTGGGAAGCCCAAAACCGGCAAAAAAAGCAAACAG
CAAGCTTTCATCAAGCCTTCTCCTGAGGAAGCACAGCTGTGGTCAGAAGCATCTAGAGAATTCGCGGCCG
CTCAGCTAACTAGTGTGAGCAAGGGCGAGGAGCTGTTCACCGGGGTGGTGCCCATCCTGGTCGAGCTGGA
CGGCGACGTAAACGGCCACAAGTTCAGCGTGTCCGGCGAGGGCGAGGGCGATGCCACCTACGGCAAGCTG
ACCCTGAAGTTCATCTGCACCACCGGCAAGCTGCCCGTGCCCTGGCCCACCCTCGTGACCACCCTGACCT
ACGGCGTGCAGTGCTTCAGCCGCTACCCCGACCACATGAAGCAGCACGACTTCTTCAAGTCCGCCATGCC
CGAAGGCTACGTCCAGGAGCGCACCATCTTCTTCAAGGACGACGGCAACTACAAGACCCGCGCCGAGGTG
AAGTTCGAGGGCGACACCCTGGTGAACCGCATCGAGCTGAAGGGCATCGACTTCAAGGAGGACGGCAACA
TCCTGGGGCACAAGCTGGAGTACAACTACAACAGCCACAACGTCTATATCATGGCCGACAAGCAGAAGAA
CGGCATCAAGGTGAACTTCAAGATCCGCCACAACATCGAGGACGGCAGCGTGCAGCTCGCCGACCACTAC
CAGCAGAACACCCCCATCGGCGACGGCCCCGTGCTGCTGCCCGACAACCACTACCTGAGCACCCAGTCCG
CCCTGAGCAAAGACCCCAACGAGAAGCGCGATCACATGGTCCTGCTGGAGTTCGTGACCGCCGCCGGGAT
CACTCTCGGCATGGACGAGCTGTATAAGACCGGTGGTGGATCACCCGGGATGAATGGAGCTATAGGAGGT
GACCTTTTGCTCAATTTTCCTGACATGTCGGTCCTAGAGCGCCAAAGGGCTCACCTCAAGTACCTCAATC
CCACCTTTGATTCTCCTCTCGCCGGCTTCTTTGCCGATTCTTCAATGATTACCGGCGGCGAGATGGACAG
CTATCTTTCGACTGCCGGTTTGAATCTTCCGATGATGTACGGTGAGACGACGGTGGAAGGTGATTCAAGA
CTCTCAATTTCGCCGGAAACGACGCTTGGGACTGGAAATTTCAAGGCAGCGAAGTTTGATACAGAGACTA
AGGATTGTAATGAGGCGGCGAAGAAGATGACGATGAACAGAGATGACCTAGTAGAAGAAGGAGAAGAAGA
GAAGTCGAAAATAACAGAGCAAAACAATGGGAGCACAAAAAGCATCAAGAAGATGAAACACAAAGCCAAG
AAAGAAGAGAACAATTTCTCTAATGATTCATCTAAAGTGACGAAGGAATTGGAGAAAACGGATTATATTT
AAGTCGACCAATTCTCGACCTCGAGACAAATGGCAGTATTCATCCACAATTTTAAAAGAAAAGGGGGGAT
TGGGGGGTACAGTGCAGGGGAAAGAATAGTAGACATAATAGCAACAGACATACAAACTAAAGAATTACAA
AAACAAATTACAAAAATTCAAAATTTTCGGGTTTATTACAGGGACAGCAGAGATCCACTTTGGCCGCGGC
TCGAGGGGGTTGGGGTTGCGCCTTTTCCAAGGCAGCCCTGGGTTTGCGCAGGGACGCGGCTGCTCTGGGC
GTGGTTCCGGGAAACGCAGCGGCGCCGACCCTGGGTCTCGCACATTCTTCACGTCCGTTCGCAGCGTCAC
CCGGATCTTCGCCGCTACCCTTGTGGGCCCCCCGGCGACGCTTCCTGCTCCGCCCCTAAGTCGGGAAGGT
TCCTTGCGGTTCGCGGCGTGCCGGACGTGACAAACGGAAGCCGCACGTCTCACTAGTACCCTCGCAGACG
GACAGCGCCAGGGAGCAATGGCAGCGCGCCGACCGCGATGGGCTGTGGCCAATAGCGGCTGCTCAGCAGG
GCGCGCCGAGAGCAGCGGCCGGGAAGGGGCGGTGCGGGAGGCGGGGTGTGGGGCGGTAGTGTGGGCCCTG
TTCCTGCCCGCGCGGTGTTCCGCATTCTGCAAGCCTCCGGAGCGCACGTCGGCAGTCGGCTCCCTCGTTG
ACCGAATCACCGACCTCTCTCCCCAGGGGGATCCACCGGAGCTTACCATGACCGAGTACAAGCCCACGGT
GCGCCTCGCCACCCGCGACGACGTCCCCAGGGCCGTACGCACCCTCGCCGCCGCGTTCGCCGACTACCCC
GCCACGCGCCACACCGTCGATCCGGACCGCCACATCGAGCGGGTCACCGAGCTGCAAGAACTCTTCCTCA
CGCGCGTCGGGCTCGACATCGGCAAGGTGTGGGTCGCGGACGACGGCGCCGCGGTGGCGGTCTGGACCAC
GCCGGAGAGCGTCGAAGCGGGGGCGGTGTTCGCCGAGATCGGCCCGCGCATGGCCGAGTTGAGCGGTTCC
CGGCTGGCCGCGCAGCAACAGATGGAAGGCCTCCTGGCGCCGCACCGGCCCAAGGAGCCCGCGTGGTTCC
TGGCCACCGTCGGCGTCTCGCCCGACCACCAGGGCAAGGGTCTGGGCAGCGCCGTCGTGCTCCCCGGAGT
GGAGGCGGCCGAGCGCGCCGGGGTGCCCGCCTTCCTGGAGACCTCCGCGCCCCGCAACCTCCCCTTCTAC
GAGCGGCTCGGCTTCACCGTCACCGCCGACGTCGAGGTGCCCGAAGGACCGCGCACCTGGTGCATGACCC
GCAAGCCCGGTGCCTGACGCCCGCCCCACGACCCGCAGCGCCCGACCGAAAGGAGCGCACGACCCCATGC
ATCGGTACCTTTAAGACCAATGACTTACAAGGCAGCTGTAGATCTTAGCCACTTTTTAAAAGAAAAGGGG
GGACTGGAAGGGCTAATTCACTCCCAACGAAGACAAGATCTGCTTTTTGCTTGTACTGGGTCTCTCTGGT
TAGACCAGATCTGAGCCTGGGAGCTCTCTGGCTAACTAGGGAACCCACTGCTTAAGCCTCAATAAAGCTT
GCCTTGAGTGCTTCAAGTAGTGTGTGCCCGTCTGTTGTGTGACTCTGGTAACTAGAGATCCCTCAGACCC
TTTTAGTCAGTGTGGAAAATCTCTAGCAGTAGTAGTTCATGTCATCTTATTATTCAGTATTTATAACTTG
CAAAGAAATGAATATCAGAGAGTGAGAGGAACTTGTTTATTGCAGCTTATAATGGTTACAAATAAAGCAA
TAGCATCACAAATTTCACAAATAAAGCATTTTTTTCACTGCATTCTAGTTGTGGTTTGTCCAAACTCATC
AATGTATCTTATCATGTCTGGCTCTAGCTATCCCGCCCCTAACTCCGCCCATCCCGCCCCTAACTCCGCC
CAGTTCCGCCCATTCTCCGCCCCATGGCTGACTAATTTTTTTTATTTATGCAGAGGCCGAGGCCGCCTCG
GCCTCTGAGCTATTCCAGAAGTAGTGAGGAGGCTTTTTTGGAGGCCTAGGGACGTACCCAATTCGCCCTA
TAGTGAGTCGTATTACGCGCGCTCACTGGCCGTCGTTTTACAACGTCGTGACTGGGAAAACCCTGGCGTT
ACCCAACTTAATCGCCTTGCAGCACATCCCCCTTTCGCCAGCTGGCGTAATAGCGAAGAGGCCCGCACCG
ATCGCCCTTCCCAACAGTTGCGCAGCCTGAATGGCGAATGGG
[124 nt withheld, positions 4173-4296]
C
[91 nt withheld, positions 4298-4388]
A
[49 nt withheld, positions 4390-4438]
CCTTTGACGTTGGAGTCCACGTTCTTT
[37 nt withheld, positions 4466-4502]
ACCCTATCTCGGTCTATTCTTTTGATTTATAAGGGATTTTGCCGATTTCGGCCTATTGGTTAAAAAATGA
GCTGATTTAACAAAAATTTAACGCGAATTTTAACAAAATATTAACGCTTACAATTTAGGTGGCACTTTTC
GGGGAAATGTGCGCGGAACCCCTATTTGTTTATTTTTCTAAATACATTCAAATATGTATCCGCTCATGAG
ACAATAACCCTGATAAATGCTTCAATAATATTGAAAAAGGAAGAGTATGAGTATTCAACATTTCCGTGTC
GCCCTTATTCCCTTTTTTGCGGCATTTTGCCTTCCTGTTTTTGCTCACCCAGAAACGCTGGTGAAAGTAA
AAGATGCTGAAGATCAGTTGGGTGCACGAGTGGGTTACATCGAACTGGATCTCAACAGCGGTAAGATCCT
TGAGAGTTTTCGCCCCGAAGAACGTTTTCCAATGATGAGCACTTTTAAAGTTCTGCTATGTGGCGCGGTA
TTATCCCGTATTGACGCCGGGCAAGAGCAACTCGGTCGCCGCATACACTATTCTCAGAATGACTTGGTTG
AGTACTCACCAGTCACAGAAAAGCATCTTACGGATGGCATGACAGTAAGAGAATTATGCAGTGCTGCCAT
AACCATGAGTGATAACACTGCGGCCAACTTACTTCTGACAACGATCGGAGGACCGAAGGAGCTAACCGCT
TTTTTGCACAACATGGGGGATCATGTAACTCGCCTTGATCGTTGGGAACCGGAGCTGAATGAAGCCATAC
CAAACGACGAGCGTGACACCACGATGCCTGTAGCAATGGCAACAACGTTGCGCAAACTATTAACTGGCGA
ACTACTTACTCTAGCTTCCCGGCAACAATTAATAGACTGGATGGAGGCGGATAAAGTTGCAGGACCACTT
CTGCGCTCGGCCCTTCCGGCTGGCTGGTTTATTGCTGATAAATCTGGAGCCGGTGAGCGTGGGTCTCGCG
GTATCATTGCAGCACTGGGGCCAGATGGTAAGCCCTCCCGTATCGTAGTTATCTACACGACGGGGAGTCA
GGCAACTATGGATGAACGAAATAGACAGATCGCTGAGATAGGTGCCTCACTGATTAAGCATTGGTAACTG
TCAGACCAAGTTTACTCATATATACTTTAGATTGATTTAAAACTTCATTTTTAATTTAAAAGGATCTAGG
TGAAGATCCTTTTTGATAATCTCATGACCAAAATCCCTTAACGTGAGTTTTCGTTCCACTGAGCGTCAGA
CCCCGTAGAAAAGATCAAAGGATCTTCTTGAGATCCTTTTTTTCTGCGCGTAATCTGCTGCTTGCAAACA
AAAAAACCACCGCTACCAGCGGTGGTTTGTTTGCCGGATCAAGAGCTACCAACTCTTTTTCCGAAGGTAA
CTGGCTTCAGCAGAGCGCAGATACCAAATACTGTTCTTCTAGTGTAGCCGTAGTTAGGCCACCACTTCAA
GAACTCTGTAGCACCGCCTACATACCTCGCTCTGCTAATCCTGTTACCAGTGGCTGCTGCCAGTGGCGAT
AAGTCGTGTCTTACCGGGTTGGACTCAAGACGATAGTTACCGGATAAGGCGCAGCGGTCGGGCTGAACGG
GGGGTTCGTGCACACAGCCCAGCTTGGAGCGAACGACCTACACCGAACTGAGATACCTACAGCGTGAGCT
ATGAGAAAGCGCCACGCTTCCCGAAGGGAGAAAGGCGGACAGGTATCCGGTAAGCGGCAGGGTCGGAACA
GGAGAGCGCACGAGGGAGCTTCCAGGGGGAAACGCCTGGTATCTTTATAGTCCTGTCGGGTTTCGCCACC
TCTGACTTGAGCGTCGATTTTTGTGATGCTCGTCAGGGGGGCGGAGCCTATGGAAAAACGCCAGCAACGC
GGCCTTTTTACGGTTCCTGGCCTTTTGCTGGCCTTTTGCTCACATGTTCTTTCCTGCGTTATCCCCTGAT
TCTGTGGATAACCGTATTACCGCCTTTGAGTGAGCTGATACCGCTCGCCGCAGCCGAACGACCGAGCGCA
GCGAGTCAGTGAGCGAGGAAGCGGAAGAGCGCCCAATACGCAAACCGCCTCTCCCCGCGCGTTGGCCGAT
TCATTAATGCAGCTGGCACGACAGGTTTCCCGACTGGAAAGCGGGCAGTGAGCGCAACGCAATTAATGTG
AGTTAGCTCACTCATTAGGCACCCCAGGCTTTACACTTTATGCTTCCGGCTCGTATGTTGTGTGGAATTG
TGAGCGGATAACAATTTCACACAGGAAACAGCTATGACCATGATTACGCCAAGCGCGCAATTAACCCTCA
CTAAAGGGAACAAAAGCTGGAGCTGCAAGCTTAATGTAGTCTTATGCAATACTCTTGTAGTCTTGCAACA
TGGTAACGATGAGTTAGCAACATGCCTTACAAGGAGAGAAAAAGCACCGTGCATGCCGATTGGTGGAAGT
AAGGTGGTACGATCGTGCCTTATTAGGAAGGCAACAGACGGGTCTGACATGGATTGGACGAACCACTGAA
TTGCCGCATTGCAGAGATATTGTATTTAAGTGCCTAGCTCGATACATAAACGGGTCTCTCTGGTTAGACC
AGATCTGAGCCTGGGAGCTCTCTGGCTAACTAGGGAACCCACTGCTTAAGCCTCAATAAAGCTTGCCTTG
AGTGCTTCAAGTAGTGTGTGCCCGTCTGTTGTGTGACTCTGGTAACTAGAGATCCCTCAGACCCTTTTAG
TCAGTGTGGAAAATCTCTAGCAGTGGCGCCCGAACAGGGACTTGAAAGCGAAAGGGAAACCAGAGGAGCT
CTCTCGACGCAGGACTCGGCTTGCTGAAGCGCGCACGGCAAGAGGCGAGGGGCGGCGACTGGTGAGTACG
CCAAAAATTTTGACTAGCGGAGGCTAGAAGGAGAGAGATGGGTGCGAGAGCGTCAGTATTAAGCGGGGGA
GAATTAGATCGCGATGGGAAAAAATTCGGTTAAGGCCAGGGGGAAAGAAAAAATATAAATTAAAACATAT
AGTATGGGCAAGCAGGGAGCTAGAACGATTCGCAGTTAATCCTGGCCTGTTAGAAACATCAGAAGGCTGT
AGACAAATACTGGGACAGCTACAACCATCCCTTCAGACAGGATCAGAAGAACTTAGATCATTATATAATA
CAGTAGCAACCCTCTATTGTGTGCATCAAAGGATAGAGATAAAAGACACCAAGGAAGCTTTAGACAAGAT
AGAGGAAGAGCAAAACAAAAGTAAGACCACCGCACAGCAAGCGGCCGCTGATCTTCAGACCTGGAGGAGG
AGATATGAGGGACAATTGGAGAAGTGAATTATATAAATATAAAGTAGTAAAAATTGAACCATTAGGAGTA
GCACCCACCAAGGCAAAGAGAAGAGTGGTGCAGAGAGAAAAAAGAGCAGTGGGAATAGGAGCTTTGTTCC
TTGGGTTCTTGGGAGCAGCAGGAAGCACTATGGGCGCAGCGTCAATGACGCTGACGGTACAGGCCAGACA
ATTATTGTCTGGTATAGTGCAGCAGCAGAACAATTTGCTGAGGGCTATTGAGGCGCAACAGCATCTGTTG
CAACTCACAGTCTGGGGCATCAAGCAGCTCCAGGCAAGAATCCTGGCTGTGGAAAGATACCTAAAGGATC
AACAGCTCCTGGGGATTTGGGGTTGCTCTGGAAAACTCATTTGCACCACTGCTGTGCCTTGGAATGCTAG
TTGGAGTAATAAATCTCTGGAACAGATTTGGAATCACACGACCTGGATGGAGTGGGACAGAGAAATTAAC
AATTACACAAGCTTAATACACTCCTTAATTGAAGAATCGCAAAACCAGCAAGAAAAGAATGAACAAGAAT
TATTGGAATTAGATAAATGGGCAAGTTTGTGGAATTGGTTTAACATAACAAATTGGCTGTGGTATATAAA
ATTATTCATAATGATAGTAGGAGGCTTGGTAGGTTTAAGAATAGTTTTTGCTGTACTTTCTATAGTGAAT
AGAGTTAGGCAGGGATATTCACCATTATCGTTTCAGACCCACCTCCCAACCCCGAGGGGACCCGACAGGC
CCGAAGGAATAGAAGAAGAAGGTGGAGAGAGAGACAGAGACAGATCCATTCGATTAGTGAACGGATCTCG
ACGGTATCGATCACGAGACTAGCCTCGAGCGGCCGCCCCCTTCACCGAGGGCCTATTTCCCATGATTCCT
TCATATTTGCATATACGATACAAGGCTGTTAGAGAGATAATTGGAATTAATTTGACTGTAAACACAAAGA
TATTAGTACAAAATACGTGACGTAGAAAGTAATAATTTCTTGGGTAGTTTGCAGTTTTAAAATTATGTTT
TAAAATGGACTATCA
